Addgene plasmid #202330: act-3p(long):rfp
Purpose: The act-3 promoter drives expression of TurboRFP in the pharynx, spermatheca, and body wall of C. elegans.
Depositing lab: Didier Stainier. Depositing organization: Max Planck Institute for Heart and Lung Research. Publication: Partial sequence identity in a 25-nucleotide long element is sufficient for transcriptional adaptation in the Caenorhabditis elegans act-5/act-3 model. Welker JM, Serobyan V, Zaker Esfahani E, Stainier DYR. PLoS Genet. 2023 Jun 29;19(6):e1010806. doi: 10.1371/journal.pgen.1010806. eCollection 2023 Jun. PubMed 37384903.
Backbone
  Vector backbone: pBR332
  Backbone size w/o insert (bp): 2647
  Total vector size (bp): 7460
  Vector type: Worm Expression
Growth in bacteria
  Bacterial resistance: Ampicillin, 100 μg/mL
  Growth temperature: 37°C
  Growth strain: DH5alpha
  Copy number: High Copy
Gene/Insert 1
  Gene/Insert name: act-3p(long) promoter
  Species: C. elegans (nematode)
  Insert size (bp): 4046
  GenBank ID: WBGene00000065
  Promoter: This is a promoter sequence for C. elegans act-3
  Cloning method: Gibson Cloning
  Sequencing primers: 5′ CAGGAAACAGCTATGAC; 3′ TGTTCACGGTGCCCTCC
Gene/Insert 2
  Gene/Insert name: TurboRFP
  Species: Entacmaea quadricolor
  Insert size (bp): 696
  Promoter: act-3p(long) promoter
  Cloning method: Restriction Enzyme; 5′ cloning site XmaI (not destroyed); 3′ cloning site SacI (not destroyed)
  Sequencing primers: 5′ TCAAATTCGTGTTCTTTTCCAA; 3′ cagggttttcccagtcacgacg
Terms and licenses: Academic/Nonprofit Terms; Industry Terms: Not Available to Industry
How to cite: act-3p(long):rfp was a gift from Didier Stainier (Addgene plasmid # 202330 ; http://n2t.net/addgene:202330 ; RRID:Addgene_202330)
