[The description below was written by a language model from this plasmid's Addgene catalogue record and pLannotate feature annotations shown in this document.]
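Description:
act-3p(long):rfp is a C. elegans transcriptional reporter plasmid of 7,460 bp in which a long upstream fragment of the worm actin gene act-3 drives the red fluorescent protein TurboRFP. The backbone is recorded as a pBR322-type vector (written "pBR332" in the entry) of about 2.6 kb. The feature table shows the usual bacterial maintenance elements: a high-copy ColE1/pMB1-family origin and an ampicillin resistance gene (β-lactamase) with its own promoter, consistent with the listed high copy number. Only small remnants of the bom and rop regions remain. The table also shows leftovers of a lacZα cloning region: a lacI fragment, CAP binding site, lac promoter and operator, and a partial lacZα. These play no role in the worm.

The payload consists of two inserts. The 4,046 bp act-3p(long) promoter was introduced by Gibson assembly and sits directly upstream of the 696 bp TurboRFP coding sequence. TurboRFP derives from Entacmaea quadricolor, is annotated as mammalian codon-optimized, and was cloned between XmaI and SacI sites that remain intact. Within the promoter fragment the automated annotation picks up two short actin-like coding matches, assigned by homology to other species. These probably reflect actin coding sequence from the clustered C. elegans actin genes near the far end of the fragment, though the record does not explain them. No 3′ UTR or terminator is annotated downstream of TurboRFP.

According to the record, the construct gives TurboRFP expression in the pharynx, spermatheca and body wall. The associated publication concerns transcriptional adaptation in the act-5/act-3 model, so a likely use is as a readout of act-3 promoter activity.
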