Features (pLannotate 1.2.2; 13 found; start..end, strand, type, name):
    275..370     +  CDS            ACT_DICVI: Experimental evidence at transcript level: Swiss-Prot protein existence level 2. Actins are highly conserved proteins that are involved in various types of cell motility and are ubiquitously expressed in all eukaryotic cells. From Dictyocaulus viviparus (Bovine lungworm).
   4047..4742    +  CDS            TurboRFP: red fluorescent protein from Entacmaea quadricolor mammalian codon-optimized
   4813..4970    +  CDS            lacZα (fragment): LacZα fragment of β-galactosidase; lacZ fragment
   4976..5075    -  misc_feature   bom (fragment): basis of mobility region from pBR322
   5177..5212    -  CDS            rop (fragment): Rop protein, which maintains plasmids at low copy number; rop
   5307..5411    +  promoter       AmpR promoter: bla
   5412..6272    +  CDS            AmpR: β-lactamase; bla; confers resistance to ampicillin, carbenicillin, and related antibiotics
   6443..7031    +  rep_origin     ori: high-copy-number ColE1/pMB1/pBR322/pUC origin of replication
   7214..7306    +  CDS            lacI (fragment): lac repressor; lacI; The lac repressor binds to the lac operator to inhibit transcription in E. coli. This inhibition can be relieved by adding lactose or isopropyl-β-D-thiogalactopyranoside (IPTG).
   7319..7340    +  protein_bind   CAP binding site: CAP binding activates transcription in the presence of cAMP. E. coli catabolite activator protein
   7355..7385    +  promoter       lac promoter: promoter for the E. coli lac operon
   7393..7409    +  protein_bind   lac operator: The lac repressor binds to the lac operator to inhibit transcription in E. coli. This inhibition can be relieved by adding lactose or isopropyl-β-D-thiogalactopyranoside (IPTG). lac repressor encoded by lacI
   7446..162     +  CDS            ACTS_PLEWA (fragment) (across the origin): Experimental evidence at transcript level: Swiss-Prot protein existence level 2. Actins are highly conserved proteins that are involved in various types of cell motility and are ubiquitously expressed in all eukaryotic cells. From Pleurodeles waltl (Iberian ribbed newt).
>Addgene plasmid #202330 | act-3p(long):rfp | addgene full sequence | sequence record 396313 | Addgene NGS Result
GAATCTGCAGGAATCCACGAGACTTCTTACAACTCCATCATGAAGTGCGACATTGATATCCGTAAGGACT
TGTACGCCAACACTGTTCTTTCCGGAGGAACCACCATGTACCCAGGAATTGCTGATCGTATGCAGAAGGA
AATCACCGCTCTTGCCCCATCGTAAGTTTTCTATTTTTGTTTTAGTTAACAAATTAATTTGATTTTTTTT
CAGAACCATGAAGATCAAGATCATCGCCCCACCAGAGCGCAAGTACTCCGTCTGGATCGGAGGATCTATC
CTCGCCTCCCTCTCCACCTTCCAACAGATGTGGATCTCCAAGCAAGAATACGACGAGTCTGGACCATCAA
TTGTTCATCGCAAATGCTTCTAAACGTTTTAACAATTTATGTAATATTCACCTGAACTTTTGGAAATGTC
CAGATAACGTCATCTGCCTTACGGATTTTCACACCCCGATTTTAAATTATAAATCTGCTTCGTGTAAGCA
TCGTTTTAAAATTTGTCGGTTTATTTTAATAATATTTCTAAACGTGAAATCGTATATATACTTTTAGTTT
AGTGGTCCAATGTCATCATTGGTAAACTTCATCGTTTAACGTGACCTCCAAGTCCAGATCGCGGTTGTTG
ATAAGCATTTCTGGAGTCAACTTCTTATCAGTTCGGTGTCGATTGCGTTCACTGTTCCTGTTGATTGAAA
TTTCCCGCGTTACGATAATCTCGTCTCTCCCTCTTCGCCAGTTGCTCTTTCGGGCCGAAATTTTCTTTAT
CTAACTGTTTCTCTATAAGATCTATCTCACATTGTCAGGTTTTTTTCTTTCTGCGCCTCCACCAGTTAGA
ATTGAGAACCTAATATTTTGTGTATTTATCGTCATTTCACTGGATTTTGACATGGTTTCTTAAAGGTGCA
CAGACTTGTTCCGATGGGTCTTACTGCGCAAAAAGTTCGTGGTACTTTAAAAAATGTATACTTTGAAAAT
GTTTTTAAACAATTTTTATTATTCATAATAAATCCGTGCGTCTTTAAAAAGGTATGTCAAAATCTAGTGA
AATTGCGATGAAATTCCAGACTTATAAAAAACGTCGTGAATTTTTTGATCTATTGGCGCGAAACATCTAG
TAAATTTCCATGACTACACATTTATTGTCCAAAGTAAATTTTCTGTAGAATTCATTGTTTATTATTTGCC
GGGACCTTTTATTTTTCGCGTCGACTCGGTTTCGCTATGGATAGACATTGGTGTGCGCACTCCTTCTGGA
TGTTTTTTCGAACAGAACATTTTCATGTCTCTGTTCTCTTGATTTTTTGCACTGTTTCTCACGCCATCGT
CATTGTCGCCGCGTACATTTTTTCCGTCCGGCCGTCCGTCAATGGTGACTGGAGGTACCCGCCGTTACTC
GATAAGGCCTTTTGTGGATGGATGACTGGCCTCTCTTCTTCTCTCGCCATTCTCCCCTCTCATCTTTTTT
CTGTCCATTGAGAGGGCGCACGCGCCTCGCCCTTCTTCTCCTCTACTGGAAGATTGGGGGACACTTCGTG
GTGAACTGGCTGACCATGGAATAAGAGAAACGCGCCGCGCATCTGCAGTATTTGAAAAGAGCGCCCACTC
CGCGTCATCAAATCGCCACTGTCATTGGGCACAGTCGAAGTTGTTTCCGAAATCAATTCAAAACTCAGAC
TGACTCTGACTCTTTGTTCATGTACTCAATAACTTTGGTGTCATCGATCGTTAGTGCTATCTTTCTACGA
TGAAAGAGTAATTGTGTTGAGCCGTTCCCCTACGACAATTTGTCAATTTGGTTTCATGGAAAAGGAAGAT
CACGTCCCTATTTCTCACACATGAGTCACCATTCCTTATATATTCTGTACAAAAACAATATTTCTTTTGT
TTTTATTGCGAAACATCGGAAATTGGAATCGGACGTTTTTGTTTCATTGCCCGAAACATTGCTGAGTCAT
CATTTCTAGAAAAAAACAATAATAATCGTCATTTTTGAAAATTTCAGTTTCCTCTCGTCTCGAACAAAAA
ACCACTTCAGCATTATGTATAGTTTTTGTTCTTTTCAATAAATATACATTCTTAGCCAGTTTCGTAGTTT
TAATAATTTATTAGCTGTATAGTTACTTCTCCAGTTACCCAATTCAATAACTTGGTTGCAAACCACTTGA
TTCCATGAACCTTTCTAGTTCATGAAACGGATTGCACTAATATGACATAAATATACGATTTATAAAAGTT
TCAAACTAGAAACTTTATCTTCGCTAATTCATAATATATGTTAAGGAGTTTTAATCTAAGTCAAAATAGT
TTAATCCAAATACATAGGTTCTAAATAGTACTTTCGATATTGATTTAGGAATCATCTGTAATTTCTGCTC
ATTGAAACCTATGTTTCTCTATTTTTTTATTTCTTTCACTAGAACGTTGAAAATCATTGTCGCTTATACC
ATCATTTTCTCTGATCGTCAGCATCTCTCTGATTTACCATTCGTGTTTGGTTCTCTTGAAATATATAATT
CTCGATGTGCCTCTCATTGTGCCAAACCAATAGCTGCGGTATATTTCTTTGCCATCTCTTTTCTAACGTT
TTCATCGGCATGCTACGCGATTTGGTGTAATCTTCGCAAAGCAAAGCTGCTGCTACTGCTCTCGATCCCA
CTCCATCCACCCCCTCGATTCACAGAACTGCACAGGCGAAGTAGAGTGTAAACTGTCGGGTGCTCGAGGT
GGGAGAGGCTGGAGATCCCGCCTCGTACTGATGGGAAGATCCTCAGTCATTCGAAGCAAACGATCCAATC
GTCTTCACATCTTGCCACAGTTGCCTTATTATCTCGTTCATTGAATTTATATTAACAGGTAATCGTAGTA
TTCATGAATAATATTAATATTAGAGTTCACATTAAGTTTCACAGAATTTTGGAAAATAAAAACTGAAACA
TTAATTAACCGTTCCAAACATTTTCAAATAATGAAAATTCAAATTATTTTCGCAAAAATTCTTGTGCGCT
TTCTTTTTTTCGTGTCTGCTTTTAAATGCGACTGTTTGCGATGCACTCAATTGATTAGATACTCGTTGCC
ACTTGCGAAAATTTATTTTAAAACAAACTTAAAAAAGCAGAGCACTAATCCATAGTTTTGCTACGACCTC
CTCCTGTTTCATAATTTGTTATCGCATTGTGTGCCTGCGCATGTAACACTGCTCGAATTCTTAGAAATGC
CCGCTGAACCGACTGTGTGTCAACGCTCTCGCCCCCTAAAGCACTATTGACTTTAGCGTATTTCTCAGAA
TTTCAAAGAAAAGACTATATTTTTAGACACCTCTTTTAGATGTTCTTTTTTTGCTACCATGTTCATGTTT
GTCTCCATGTGAATCAGTAATCACAGTTTAGGTTTGTCATAGAGCAAGTGCTGGTCAGGGTTTAGCGCCA
TCTTGCGGTCCTTCATTTCATCTATGAGTCAACATTTGCATATGTACACAGAAAAAGAGCACCGCAAAAG
CGCATTTTCTCAAAACTTGTGAAAGGACCCGGCTCGATAGTCGAACACCTTGTTTCATTTCAATTTTCTG
TCAACTTCCGCTGCCCATCCTCTCGTTTGAGAGAAAACGTATCGAGAAAGCAAGGTAGTGAGTCTTCTGA
GAATTACCACTAGTAAGCTCTGCCATCTCCATCTCTCGTTCTATCACAGATTTTCTTCAAAAACAACGGG
AGCAATGTATGTTGTCTCTCGCCCCGGTCTCTGCTCCCGCAATCTTTGTATCCCTTTTGTTCTCTTAGAA
TGATGGCAACCCCGCCCACATTTTCCTCTCTCGTTTGTCTTCAGAAAGAGAGACATCCTCCCGCTCCCTT
CCCACACCCACTTGCTCTTTTCTATTGACCACACATTATGAAGATAACCATGTTACTAATCAAATTCGTG
TTCTTTTCCAATTTCTTTTTCTTTCATAAGCTCCTTTTATATCTTAAATCTAAACCTTTCTCATTTTTAA
AATATAACTTATTTTCAGGTACATTAAAAACTAACCCGGGGGATTTTTTTTTTCAGATGAGCGAGCTGAT
CAAGGAGAACATGCACATGAAGCTGTACATGGAGGGCACCGTGAACAACCACCACTTCAAGTGCACATCC
GAGGGCGAAGGCAAGCCCTACGAGGGCACCCAGACCATGAAGATCAAGGTGGTCGAGGGCGGCCCTCTCC
CCTTCGCCTTCGACATCCTGGCTACCAGCTTCATGTACGGCAGCAAAGCCTTCATCAACCACACCCAGGG
CATCCCCGACTTCTTTAAGCAGTCCTTCCCTGAGGGCTTCACATGGGAGAGAATCACCACATACGAAGAC
GGGGGCGTGCTGACCGCTACCCAGGACACCAGCTTCCAGAACGGCTGCATCATCTACAACGTCAAGATCA
ACGGGGTGAACTTCCCATCCAACGGCCCTGTGATGCAGAAGAAAACACGCGGCTGGGAGGCCAACACCGA
GATGCTGTACCCCGCTGACGGCGGCCTGAGAGGCCACAGCCAGATGGCCCTGAAGCTCGTGGGCGGGGGC
TACCTGCACTGCTCCTTCAAGACCACATACAGATCCAAGAAACCCGCTAAGAACCTCAAGATGCCCGGCT
TCCACTTCGTGGACCACAGACTGGAAAGAATCAAGGAGGCCGACAAAGAGACCTACGTCGAGCAGCACGA
GATGGCTGTGGCCAAGTACTGCGACCTCCCTAGCAAACTGGGGCACAGATGATCCGAGCTCGATTGTTAT
TGTTGATTGTTACGCGTGATGCAATAAAATGTGTTATGCGTTTTAAACCGGAATTCACTGGCCGTCGTTT
TACAACGTCGTGACTGGGAAAACCCTGGCGTTACCCAACTTAATCGCCTTGCAGCACATCCCCCTTTCGC
CAGCTGGCGTAATAGCGAAGAGGCCCGCACCGATCGCCCTTCCCAACAGTTGCGCAGCCTGAATGGCGAA
TGGCGCCTGATGCGGTATTTTCTCCTTACGCATCTGTGCGGTATTTCACACCGCATATGGTGCACTCTCA
GTACAATCTGCTCTGATGCCGCATAGTTAAGCCAGCCCCGACACCCGCCAACACCCGCTGACGCGCCCTG
ACGGGCTTGTCTGCTCCCGGCATCCGCTTACAGACAAGCTGTGACCGTCTCCGGGAGCTGCATGTGTCAG
AGGTTTTCACCGTCATCACCGAAACGCGCGAGACGAAAGGGCCTCGTGATACGCCTATTTTTATAGGTTA
ATGTCATGATAATAATGGTTTCTTAGACGTCAGGTGGCACTTTTCGGGGAAATGTGCGCGGAACCCCTAT
TTGTTTATTTTTCTAAATACATTCAAATATGTATCCGCTCATGAGACAATAACCCTGATAAATGCTTCAA
TAATATTGAAAAAGGAAGAGTATGAGTATTCAACATTTCCGTGTCGCCCTTATTCCCTTTTTTGCGGCAT
TTTGCCTTCCTGTTTTTGCTCACCCAGAAACGCTGGTGAAAGTAAAAGATGCTGAAGATCAGTTGGGTGC
ACGAGTGGGTTACATCGAACTGGATCTCAACAGCGGTAAGATCCTTGAGAGTTTTCGCCCCGAAGAACGT
TTTCCAATGATGAGCACTTTTAAAGTTCTGCTATGTGGCGCGGTATTATCCCGTATTGACGCCGGGCAAG
AGCAACTCGGTCGCCGCATACACTATTCTCAGAATGACTTGGTTGAGTACTCACCAGTCACAGAAAAGCA
TCTTACGGATGGCATGACAGTAAGAGAATTATGCAGTGCTGCCATAACCATGAGTGATAACACTGCGGCC
AACTTACTTCTGACAACGATCGGAGGACCGAAGGAGCTAACCGCTTTTTTGCACAACATGGGGGATCATG
TAACTCGCCTTGATCGTTGGGAACCGGAGCTGAATGAAGCCATACCAAACGACGAGCGTGACACCACGAT
GCCTGTAGCAATGGCAACAACGTTGCGCAAACTATTAACTGGCGAACTACTTACTCTAGCTTCCCGGCAA
CAATTAATAGACTGGATGGAGGCGGATAAAGTTGCAGGACCACTTCTGCGCTCGGCCCTTCCGGCTGGCT
GGTTTATTGCTGATAAATCTGGAGCCGGTGAGCGTGGGTCTCGCGGTATCATTGCAGCACTGGGGCCAGA
TGGTAAGCCCTCCCGTATCGTAGTTATCTACACGACGGGGAGTCAGGCAACTATGGATGAACGAAATAGA
CAGATCGCTGAGATAGGTGCCTCACTGATTAAGCATTGGTAACTGTCAGACCAAGTTTACTCATATATAC
TTTAGATTGATTTAAAACTTCATTTTTAATTTAAAAGGATCTAGGTGAAGATCCTTTTTGATAATCTCAT
GACCAAAATCCCTTAACGTGAGTTTTCGTTCCACTGAGCGTCAGACCCCGTAGAAAAGATCAAAGGATCT
TCTTGAGATCCTTTTTTTCTGCGCGTAATCTGCTGCTTGCAAACAAAAAAACCACCGCTACCAGCGGTGG
TTTGTTTGCCGGATCAAGAGCTACCAACTCTTTTTCCGAAGGTAACTGGCTTCAGCAGAGCGCAGATACC
AAATACTGTTCTTCTAGTGTAGCCGTAGTTAGGCCACCACTTCAAGAACTCTGTAGCACCGCCTACATAC
CTCGCTCTGCTAATCCTGTTACCAGTGGCTGCTGCCAGTGGCGATAAGTCGTGTCTTACCGGGTTGGACT
CAAGACGATAGTTACCGGATAAGGCGCAGCGGTCGGGCTGAACGGGGGGTTCGTGCACACAGCCCAGCTT
GGAGCGAACGACCTACACCGAACTGAGATACCTACAGCGTGAGCTATGAGAAAGCGCCACGCTTCCCGAA
GGGAGAAAGGCGGACAGGTATCCGGTAAGCGGCAGGGTCGGAACAGGAGAGCGCACGAGGGAGCTTCCAG
GGGGAAACGCCTGGTATCTTTATAGTCCTGTCGGGTTTCGCCACCTCTGACTTGAGCGTCGATTTTTGTG
ATGCTCGTCAGGGGGGCGGAGCCTATGGAAAAACGCCAGCAACGCGGCCTTTTTACGGTTCCTGGCCTTT
TGCTGGCCTTTTGCTCACATGTTCTTTCCTGCGTTATCCCCTGATTCTGTGGATAACCGTATTACCGCCT
TTGAGTGAGCTGATACCGCTCGCCGCAGCCGAACGACCGAGCGCAGCGAGTCAGTGAGCGAGGAAGCGGA
AGAGCGCCCAATACGCAAACCGCCTCTCCCCGCGCGTTGGCCGATTCATTAATGCAGCTGGCACGACAGG
TTTCCCGACTGGAAAGCGGGCAGTGAGCGCAACGCAATTAATGTGAGTTAGCTCACTCATTAGGCACCCC
AGGCTTTACACTTTATGCTTCCGGCTCGTATGTTGTGTGGAATTGTGAGCGGATAACAATTTCACACAGG
AAACAGCTATGACCATGATTACGCCACCTTCTTGGGTATG
