>Addgene plasmid #202330 | act-3p(long):rfp | depositor partial sequence | sequence record 392536 | act-3p(long) promoter sequence
GAATCTGCAGGAATCCACGAGACTTCTTACAACTCCATCATGAAGTGCGACATTGATATCCGTAAGGACT
TGTACGCCAACACTGTTCTTTCCGGAGGAACCACCATGTACCCAGGAATTGCTGATCGTATGCAGAAGGA
AATCACCGCTCTTGCCCCATCGTAAGTTTTCTATTTTTGTTTTAGTTAACAAATTAATTTGATTTTTTTT
CAGAACCATGAAGATCAAGATCATCGCCCCACCAGAGCGCAAGTACTCCGTCTGGATCGGAGGATCTATC
CTCGCCTCCCTCTCCACCTTCCAACAGATGTGGATCTCCAAGCAAGAATACGACGAGTCTGGACCATCAA
TTGTTCATCGCAAATGCTTCTAAACGTTTTAACAATTTATGTAATATTCACCTGAACTTTTGGAAATGTC
CAGATAACGTCATCTGCCTTACGGATTTTCACACCCCGATTTTAAATTATAAATCTGCTTCGTGTAAGCA
TCGTTTTAAAATTTGTCGGTTTATTTTAATAATATTTCTAAACGTGAAATCGTATATATACTTTTAGTTT
AGTGGTCCAATGTCATCATTGGTAAACTTCATCGTTTAACGTGACCTCCAAGTCCAGATCGCGGTTGTTG
ATAAGCATTTCTGGAGTCAACTTCTTATCAGTTCGGTGTCGATTGCGTTCACTGTTCCTGTTGATTGAAA
TTTCCCGCGTTACGATAATCTCGTCTCTCCCTCTTCGCCAGTTGCTCTTTCGGGCCGAAATTTTCTTTAT
CTAACTGTTTCTCTATAAGATCTATCTCACATTGTCAGGTTTTTTTCTTTCTGCGCCTCCACCAGTTAGA
ATTGAGAACCTAATATTTTGTGTATTTATCGTCATTTCACTGGATTTTGACATGGTTTCTTAAAGGTGCA
CAGACTTGTTCCGATGGGTCTTACTGCGCAAAAAGTTCGTGGTACTTTAAAAAATGTATACTTTGAAAAT
GTTTTTAAACAATTTTTATTATTCATAATAAATCCGTGCGTCTTTAAAAAGGTATGTCAAAATCTAGTGA
AATTGCGATGAAATTCCAGACTTATAAAAAACGTCGTGAATTTTTTGATCTATTGGCGCGAAACATCTAG
TAAATTTCCATGACTACACATTTATTGTCCAAAGTAAATTTTCTGTAGAATTCATTGTTTATTATTTGCC
GGGACCTTTTATTTTTCGCGTCGACTCGGTTTCGCTATGGATAGACATTGGTGTGCGCACTCCTTCTGGA
TGTTTTTTCGAACAGAACATTTTCATGTCTCTGTTCTCTTGATTTTTTGCACTGTTTCTCACGCCATCGT
CATTGTCGCCGCGTACATTTTTTCCGTCCGGCCGTCCGTCAATGGTGACTGGAGGTACCCGCCGTTACTC
GATAAGGCCTTTTGTGGATGGATGACTGGCCTCTCTTCTTCTCTCGCCATTCTCCCCTCTCATCTTTTTT
CTGTCCATTGAGAGGGCGCACGCGCCTCGCCCTTCTTCTCCTCTACTGGAAGATTGGGGGACACTTCGTG
GTGAACTGGCTGACCATGGAATAAGAGAAACGCGCCGCGCATCTGCAGTATTTGAAAAGAGCGCCCACTC
CGCGTCATCAAATCGCCACTGTCATTGGGCACAGTCGAAGTTGTTTCCGAAATCAATTCAAAACTCAGAC
TGACTCTGACTCTTTGTTCATGTACTCAATAACTTTGGTGTCATCGATCGTTAGTGCTATCTTTCTACGA
TGAAAGAGTAATTGTGTTGAGCCGTTCCCCTACGACAATTTGTCAATTTGGTTTCATGGAAAAGGAAGAT
CACGTCCCTATTTCTCACACATGAGTCACCATTCCTTATATATTCTGTACAAAAACAATATTTCTTTTGT
TTTTATTGCGAAACATCGGAAATTGGAATCGGACGTTTTTGTTTCATTGCCCGAAACATTGCTGAGTCAT
CATTTCTAGAAAAAAACAATAATAATCGTCATTTTTGAAAATTTCAGTTTCCTCTCGTCTCGAACAAAAA
ACCACTTCAGCATTATGTATAGTTTTTGTTCTTTTCAATAAATATACATTCTTAGCCAGTTTCGTAGTTT
TAATAATTTATTAGCTGTATAGTTACTTCTCCAGTTACCCAATTCAATAACTTGGTTGCAAACCACTTGA
TTCCATGAACCTTTCTAGTTCATGAAACGGATTGCACTAATATGACATAAATATACGATTTATAAAAGTT
TCAAACTAGAAACTTTATCTTCGCTAATTCATAATATATGTTAAGGAGTTTTAATCTAAGTCAAAATAGT
TTAATCCAAATACATAGGTTCTAAATAGTACTTTCGATATTGATTTAGGAATCATCTGTAATTTCTGCTC
ATTGAAACCTATGTTTCTCTATTTTTTTATTTCTTTCACTAGAACGTTGAAAATCATTGTCGCTTATACC
ATCATTTTCTCTGATCGTCAGCATCTCTCTGATTTACCATTCGTGTTTGGTTCTCTTGAAATATATAATT
CTCGATGTGCCTCTCATTGTGCCAAACCAATAGCTGCGGTATATTTCTTTGCCATCTCTTTTCTAACGTT
TTCATCGGCATGCTACGCGATTTGGTGTAATCTTCGCAAAGCAAAGCTGCTGCTACTGCTCTCGATCCCA
CTCCATCCACCCCCTCGATTCACAGAACTGCACAGGCGAAGTAGAGTGTAAACTGTCGGGTGCTCGAGGT
GGGAGAGGCTGGAGATCCCGCCTCGTACTGATGGGAAGATCCTCAGTCATTCGAAGCAAACGATCCAATC
GTCTTCACATCTTGCCACAGTTGCCTTATTATCTCGTTCATTGAATTTATATTAACAGGTAATCGTAGTA
TTCATGAATAATATTAATATTAGAGTTCACATTAAGTTTCACAGAATTTTGGAAAATAAAAACTGAAACA
TTAATTAACCGTTCCAAACATTTTCAAATAATGAAAATTCAAATTATTTTCGCAAAAATTCTTGTGCGCT
TTCTTTTTTTCGTGTCTGCTTTTAAATGCGACTGTTTGCGATGCACTCAATTGATTAGATACTCGTTGCC
ACTTGCGAAAATTTATTTTAAAACAAACTTAAAAAAGCAGAGCACTAATCCATAGTTTTGCTACGACCTC
CTCCTGTTTCATAATTTGTTATCGCATTGTGTGCCTGCGCATGTAACACTGCTCGAATTCTTAGAAATGC
CCGCTGAACCGACTGTGTGTCAACGCTCTCGCCCCCTAAAGCACTATTGACTTTAGCGTATTTCTCAGAA
TTTCAAAGAAAAGACTATATTTTTAGACACCTCTTTTAGATGTTCTTTTTTTGCTACCATGTTCATGTTT
GTCTCCATGTGAATCAGTAATCACAGTTTAGGTTTGTCATAGAGCAAGTGCTGGTCAGGGTTTAGCGCCA
TCTTGCGGTCCTTCATTTCATCTATGAGTCAACATTTGCATATGTACACAGAAAAAGAGCACCGCAAAAG
CGCATTTTCTCAAAACTTGTGAAAGGACCCGGCTCGATAGTCGAACACCTTGTTTCATTTCAATTTTCTG
TCAACTTCCGCTGCCCATCCTCTCGTTTGAGAGAAAACGTATCGAGAAAGCAAGGTAGTGAGTCTTCTGA
GAATTACCACTAGTAAGCTCTGCCATCTCCATCTCTCGTTCTATCACAGATTTTCTTCAAAAACAACGGG
AGCAATGTATGTTGTCTCTCGCCCCGGTCTCTGCTCCCGCAATCTTTGTATCCCTTTTGTTCTCTTAGAA
TGATGGCAACCCCGCCCACATTTTCCTCTCTCGTTTGTCTTCAGAAAGAGAGACATCCTCCCGCTCCCTT
CCCACACCCACTTGCTCTTTTCTATTGACCACACATTATGAAGATAACCATGTTACTAATCAAATTCGTG
TTCTTTTCCAATTTCTTTTTCTTTCATAAGCTCCTTTTATATCTTAAATCTAAACCTTTCTCATTTTTAA
AATATAACTTATTTTCAGGTACATTAAAAACTAACCCGGGGGATTTTTTTTTTCAG
